>Addgene plasmid #103246 | LSB-hsa-miR-145-5p | depositor full sequence | sequence record 195541 | Full Sequence
AATTGAGGGGATAACGCAGGAAAGAACATGTGAGCAAAAGGCCAGCAAAAGGCCAGGAACCGTAAAAAGG
CCGCGTTGCTGGCGTTTTTCCATAGGCTCCGCCCCCCTGACGAGCATCACAAAAATCGACGCTCAAGTCA
GAGGTGGCGAAACCCGACAGGACTATAAAGATACCAGGCGTTTCCCCCTGGAAGCTCCCTCGTGCGCTCT
CCTGTTCCGACCCTGCCGCTTACCGGATACCTGTCCGCCTTTCTCCCTTCGGGAAGCGTGGCGCTTTCTC
ATAGCTCACGCTGTAGGTATCTCAGTTCGGTGTAGGTCGTTCGCTCCAAGCTGGGCTGTGTGCACGAACC
CCCCGTTCAGCCCGACCGCTGCGCCTTATCCGGTAACTATCGTCTTGAGTCCAACCCGGTAAGACACGAC
TTATCGCCACTGGCAGCAGCCACTGGTAACAGGATTAGCAGAGCGAGGTATGTAGGCGGTGCTACAGAGT
TCTTGAAGTGGTGGCCTAACTACGGCTACACTAGAAGAACAGTATTTGGTATCTGCGCTCTGCTGAAGCC
AGTTACCTTCGGAAAAAGAGTTGGTAGCTCTTGATCCGGCAAACAAACCACCGCTGGTAGCGGTGGTTTT
TTTGTTTGCAAGCAGCAGATTACGCGCAGAAAAAAAGGATCTCAAGAAGATCCTTTGATCTTTTCTACGG
GGTCTGACGCTCAGTGGAACGAAAACTCACGTTAAGGGATTTTGGTCATGAGATTATCAAAAAGGATCTT
CACCTAGATCCTTTTAAATTAAAAATGAAGTTTTAAATCAATCTAAAGTATATATGAGTAAACTTGGTCT
GACAGTTACCAATGCTTAATCAGTGAGGCACCTATCTCAGCGATCTGTCTATTTCGTTCATCCATAGTTG
CCTGACTCCCCGTCGTGTAGATAACTACGATACGGGAGGGCTTACCATCTGGCCCCAGTGCTGCAATGAT
ACCGCGAGAACCACGCTCACCGGCTCCAGATTTATCAGCAATAAACCAGCCAGCCGGAAGGGCCGAGCGC
AGAAGTGGTCCTGCAACTTTATCCGCCTCCATCCAGTCTATTAATTGTTGCCGGGAAGCTAGAGTAAGTA
GTTCGCCAGTTAATAGTTTGCGCAACGTTGTTGCCATTGCTACAGGCATCGTGGTGTCACGCTCGTCGTT
TGGTATGGCTTCATTCAGCTCCGGTTCCCAACGATCAAGGCGAGTTACATGATCCCCCATGTTGTGCAAA
AAAGCGGTTAGCTCCTTCGGTCCTCCGATCGTTGTCAGAAGTAAGTTGGCCGCAGTGTTATCACTCATGG
TTATGGCAGCACTGCATAATTCTCTTACTGTCATGCCATCCGTAAGATGCTTTTCTGTGACTGGTGAGTA
CTCAACCAAGTCATTCTGAGAATAGTGTATGCGGCGACCGAGTTGCTCTTGCCCGGCGTCAATACGGGAT
AATACCGCGCCACATAGCAGAACTTTAAAAGTGCTCATCATTGGAAAACGTTCTTCGGGGCGAAAACTCT
CAAGGATCTTACCGCTGTTGAGATCCAGTTCGATGTAACCCACTCGTGCACCCAACTGATCTTCAGCATC
TTTTACTTTCACCAGCGTTTCTGGGTGAGCAAAAACAGGAAGGCAAAATGCCGCAAAAAAGGGAATAAGG
GCGACACGGAAATGTTGAATACTCATACTCTTCCTTTTTCAATATTATTGAAGCATTTATCAGGGTTATT
GTCTCATGAGCGGATACATATTTGAATGTAGCTCCGAATTTCTCGAGGGCTTGTCGACGACGGCGGTCTC
CGTCGTCAGGATCATGAATTCGACCCGCCTGCCACCATGACCGAGTACAAGCCCACGGTGCGCCTCGCCA
CCCGCGACGACGTCCCCCGGGCCGTACGCACCCTCGCCGCCGCGTTCGCCGACTACCCCGCCACGCGCCA
CACCGTCGACCCGGACCGCCACATCGAGCGGGTCACCGAGCTGCAAGAACTCTTCCTCACGCGCGTCGGG
CTCGACATCGGCAAGGTGTGGGTCGCGGACGACGGCGCCGCGGTGGCGGTCTGGACCACGCCGGAGAGCG
TCGAAGCGGGGGCGGTGTTCGCCGAGATCGGCCCGCGCATGGCCGAGTTGAGCGGTTCCCGGCTGGCCGC
GCAGCAACAGATGGAAGGCCTCCTGGCGCCGCACCGGCCCAAGGAGCCCGCGTGGTTCCTGGCCACCGTC
GGCGTCTCGCCCGACCACCAGGGCAAGGGTCTGGGCAGCGCCGTCGTGCTCCCCGGAGTGGAGGCGGCCG
AGCGCGCCGGGGTGCCCGCCTTCCTGGAGACATCCGCGCCCCGCAACCTCCCCTTCTACGAGCGGCTCGG
CTTCACCGTCACCGCCGACGTCGAGGTGCCCGAAGGACCGCGCACCTGGTGCATGACCCGCAAGCCCGGT
GCCTGATACGCGTGAATTCACTCCTCAGGTGCAGGCTGCCTATCAGAAGGTGGTGGCTGGTGTGGCCAAT
GCCCTGGCTCACAAATACCACTGAGATCTTTTTCCCTCTGCCAAAAATTATGGGGACATCATGAAGCCCC
TTGAGCATCTGACTTCTGGCTAATAAAGGAAATTTATTTTCATTGCAATAGTGTGTTGGAATTTTTTGTG
TCTCTCACTCGGAAGGACATATGGGAGGGCAAATCATTTAAAACATCAGAATGAGTATTTGGTTTAGAGT
TTGGCAACATATGCCCATATGCTGGCTGCCATGAACAAAGGTTGGCTATAAAGAGGTCATCAGTATATGA
AACAGCCCCCTGCTGTCCATTCCTTATTCCATAGAAAAGCCTTGACTTGAGGTTAGATTTTTTTTATATT
TTGTTTTGTGTTATTTTTTTCTTTAACATCCCTAAAATTTTCCTTACATGTTTTACTAGCCAGATTTTTC
CTCCTCTCCTGACTACTCCCAGTCATAGCTGTCCCTCTTCTCTTATGGAGATCCCTCGACCTGCAGCCCA
AGCTTGAATTCTCTAGAATTACCCTGTTATCCCTATGCTTGGTTTACCGAGCTCTTATTGGTTTTCAAAC
TTCATTGACTGTGCCCAACGCGCCTGGGAGCTCACGGGGACAGCCCCCCCCCAAAGCCCCCAGGGATGTA
ATTACGTCCCTCCCCCGCTAGGGGGCAGCAGCGAGCCGCCCGGGGCTCCGCTCCGGTCCGGCGCTCCCCC
CGCATCCCCGAGCCGGCAGCGTGCGGGGACAGCCCGGGCACGGGGAAGGTGGCACGGGATCGCTTTCCTC
TGAACGCTTCTCGCTGCTCTTTGAGCCTGCAGACACCTGGGGGGATACGGGGAAAAAGCTAGGCTGAAAG
ACCGGTTCTTAGAATGACACGCGCCTGGGAGCTCACGGGGACAGCCCCCCCCCAAAGCCCCCAGGGATGT
AATTACGTCCCTCCCCCGCTAGGGGGCAGCAGCGAGCCGCCCGGGGCTCCGCTCCGGTCCGGCGCTCCCC
CCGCATCCCCGAGCCGGCAGCGTGCGGGGACAGCCCGGGCACGGGGAAGGTGGCACGGGATCGCTTTCCT
CTGAACGCTTCTCGCTGCTCTTTGAGCCTGCAGACACCTGGGGGGATACGGGGAAAAAGCTAACTTCTGA
GACGACAACTTTGTATAGAAAAGTTGGCTCCGAATTCGCCCTTGACAGCAGAGATCCAGTTTGGTTAATT
AATTGGCTCCGGTGCCCGTCAGTGGGCAGAGCGCACATCGCCCACAGTCCCCGAGAAGTTGTGGGGAGGG
GTCGGCAATTGAACCGGTGCCTAGAGAAGGTGGCGCGGGGTAAACTGGGAAAGTGATGTCGTGTACTGGC
TCCGCCTTTTTCCCGAGGGTGGGGGAGAACCGTATATAAGTGCAGTAGTCGCCGTGAACGTTCTTTTTCG
CAACGGGTTTGCCGCCAGAACACAGGTAAGTGCCGTGTGTGGTTCCCGCGGGCCTGGCCTCTTTACGGGT
TATGGCCCTTGCGTGCCTTGAATTACTTCCACCTGGCTGCAGTACGTGATTCTTGATCCCGAGCTTCGGG
TTGGAAGTGGGTGGGAGAGTTCGAGGCCTTGCGCTTAAGGAGCCCCTTCGCCTCGTGCTTGAGTTGAGGC
CTGGCCTGGGCGCTGGGGCCGCCGCGTGCGAATCTGGTGGCACCTTCGCGCCTGTCTCGCTGCTTTCGAT
AAGTCTCTAGCCATTTAAAATTTTTGATGACCTGCTGCGACGCTTTTTTTCTGGCAAGATAGTCTTGTAA
ATGCGGGCCAAGATCTGCACACTGGTATTTCGGTTTTTGGGGCCGCGGGCGGCGACGGGGCCCGTGCGTC
CCAGCGCACATGTTCGGCGAGGCGGGGCCTGCGAGCGCGGCCACCGAGAATCGGACGGGGGTAGTCTCAA
GCTGGCCGGCCTGCTCTGGTGCCTGGCCTCGCGCCGCCGTGTATCGCCCCGCCCTGGGCGGCAAGGCTGG
CCCGGTCGGCACCAGTTGCGTGAGCGGAAAGATGGCCGCTTCCCGGCCCTGCTGCAGGGAGCTCAAAATG
GAGGACGCGGCGCTCGGGAGAGCGGGCGGGTGAGTCACCCACACAAAGGAAAAGGGCCTTTCCGTCCTCA
GCCGTCGCTTCATGTGACTCCACGGAGTACCGGGCGCCGTCCAGGCACCTCGATTAGTTCTCGAGCTTTT
GGAGTACGTCGTCTTTAGGTTGGGGGGAGGGGTTTTATGCGATGGAGTTTCCCCACACTGAGTGGGTGGA
GACTGAAGTTAGGCCAGCTTGGCACTTGATGTAATTCTCCTTGGAATTTGCCCTTTTTGAGTTTGGATCT
TGGTTCATTCTCAAGCCTCAGACAGTGGTTCAAAGTTTTTTTCTTCCATTTCAGGTGTCGTGAGAAGGGC
GAATTCGACCCAAGTTTGTACAAAAAAGCAGGCTGGATCCAGGTGCCACCATGGTGAGCGAGCTGATTAA
GGAGAACATGCACATGAAGCTGTACATGGAGGGCACCGTGAACAACCACCACTTCAAGTGCACATCCGAG
GGCGAAGGCAAGCCCTACGAGGGCACCCAGACCATGAGAATCAAGGCGGTCGAGGGCGGCCCTCTCCCCT
TCGCCTTCGACATCCTGGCTACCAGCTTCATGTACGGCAGCAAAACCTTCATCAACCACACCCAGGGCAT
CCCCGACTTCTTTAAGCAGTCCTTCCCCGAGGGCTTCACATGGGAGAGAGTCACCACATACGAAGATGGG
GGCGTGCTGACCGCTACCCAGGACACCAGCCTCCAGGACGGCTGCCTCATCTACAACGTCAAGATCAGAG
GGGTGAACTTCCCATCCAACGGCCCTGTGATGCAGAAGAAAACACTCGGCTGGGAGGCCTCCACCGAGAC
ACTGTACCCCGCTGACGGCGGCCTGGAAGGCAGAGCCGACATGGCCCTGAAGCTCGTGGGCGGGGGCCAC
CTGATCTGCAACCTTAAGACCACATACAGATCCAAGAAACCCGCTAAGAACCTCAAGATGCCCGGCGTCT
ACTATGTGGACAGGAGACTGGAAAGAATCAAGGAGGCCGACAAAGAGACATACGTCGAGCAGCACGAGGT
GGCTGTGGCCAGATACTGCGACCTCCCTAGCAAACTGGGGCACAAACTTAATTGAGAATTCTACCACCCA
GCTTTCTTGTACAAAGTGGTACGTCTCAAGACCAGAGGTCTCTGCTTACCGATCAAGGGATTCCTGGGAA
AACTGGACAGGGATTCCTGGGAAAACTGGACAGGGATTCCTGGGAAAACTGGACAGGGATTCCTGGGAAA
ACTGGACCAACCAGAAGAGACCTGTGCTTCACTCCTCAGGTGCAGGCTGCCTATCAGAAGGTGGTGGCTG
GTGTGGCCAATGCCCTGGCTCACAAATACCACTGAGATCTTTTTCCCTCTGCCAAAAATTATGGGGACAT
CATGAAGCCCCTTGAGCATCTGACTTCTGGCTAATAAAGGAAATTTATTTTCATTGCAATAGTGTGTTGG
AATTTTTTGTGTCTCTCACTCGGAAGGACATATGGGAGGGCAAATCATTTAAAACATCAGAATGAGTATT
TGGTTTAGAGTTTGGCAACATATGCCCATATGCTGGCTGCCATGAACAAAGGTTGGCTATAAAGAGGTCA
TCAGTATATGAAACAGCCCCCTGCTGTCCATTCCTTATTCCATAGAAAAGCCTTGACTTGAGGTTAGATT
TTTTTTATATTTTGTTTTGTGTTATTTTTTTCTTTAACATCCCTAAAATTTTCCTTACATGTTTTACTAG
CCAGATTTTTCCTCCTCTCCTGACTACTCCCAGTCATAGCTGTCCCTCTTCTCTTATGGAGATCCCGAGC
GGTGCGTTTTTATGCTTGTAGTATTGTATAATGTTTTTAAGATCCAAGCTTCTGACCTCTTCTCTTCCTC
CCACAGGGCCTCGAGACAATTGCATCGATGGTACCAGTGAAAGTCTGCAATGAATTCGAGTTGGCGCGCC
TGTCATTCTAAATCTCTCTTTCAGCCTAAAGCTTTTTCCCCGTATCCCCCCAGGTGTCTGCAGGCTCAAA
GAGCAGCGAGAAGCGTTCAGAGGAAAGCGATCCCGTGCCACCTTCCCCGTGCCCGGGCTGTCCCCGCACG
CTGCCGGCTCGGGGATGCGGGGGGAGCGCCGGACCGGAGCGGAGCCCCGGGCGGCTCGCTGCTGCCCCCT
AGCGGGGGAGGGACGTAATTACATCCCTGGGGGCTTTGGGAGGGGGCTGTCCCCGTGAGCTCCCAGGCGC
GCCTGTCATTCTAAATCTCTCTTTCAGCCTAAAGCTTTTTCCCCGTATCCCCCCAGGTGTCTGCAGGCTC
AAAGAGCAGCGAGAAGCGTTCAGAGGAAAGCGATCCCGTGCCACCTTCCCCGTGCCCGGGCTGTCCCCGC
ACGCTGCCGGCTCGGGGATGCGGGGGGAGCGCCGGACCGGAGCGGAGCCCCGGGCGGCTCGCTGCTGCCC
CCTAGCGGGGGAGGGACGTAATTACATCCCTGGGGGCTTTGGGGGGGGGCTGTCCCCGTGAGCTCCCAGG
CGCGCCAACTCGGTACCGTATCGATGTCGACGTTAACGCTAGTGATATCAACTTTGTATAGAAAAGTTGG
CTCCGAATTCGCCCTTGACAGCAGAGATCCAGTTTGGTTAATTAATTGGCTCCGGTGCCCGTCAGTGGGC
AGAGCGCACATCGCCCACAGTCCCCGAGAAGTTGTGGGGAGGGGTCGGCAATTGAACCGGTGCCTAGAGA
AGGTGGCGCGGGGTAAACTGGGAAAGTGATGTCGTGTACTGGCTCCGCCTTTTTCCCGAGGGTGGGGGAG
AACCGTATATAAGTGCAGTAGTCGCCGTGAACGTTCTTTTTCGCAACGGGTTTGCCGCCAGAACACAGGT
AAGTGCCGTGTGTGGTTCCCGCGGGCCTGGCCTCTTTACGGGTTATGGCCCTTGCGTGCCTTGAATTACT
TCCACCTGGCTGCAGTACGTGATTCTTGATCCCGAGCTTCGGGTTGGAAGTGGGTGGGAGAGTTCGAGGC
CTTGCGCTTAAGGAGCCCCTTCGCCTCGTGCTTGAGTTGAGGCCTGGCCTGGGCGCTGGGGCCGCCGCGT
GCGAATCTGGTGGCACCTTCGCGCCTGTCTCGCTGCTTTCGATAAGTCTCTAGCCATTTAAAATTTTTGA
TGACCTGCTGCGACGCTTTTTTTCTGGCAAGATAGTCTTGTAAATGCGGGCCAAGATCTGCACACTGGTA
TTTCGGTTTTTGGGGCCGCGGGCGGCGACGGGGCCCGTGCGTCCCAGCGCACATGTTCGGCGAGGCGGGG
CCTGCGAGCGCGGCCACCGAGAATCGGACGGGGGTAGTCTCAAGCTGGCCGGCCTGCTCTGGTGCCTGGC
CTCGCGCCGCCGTGTATCGCCCCGCCCTGGGCGGCAAGGCTGGCCCGGTCGGCACCAGTTGCGTGAGCGG
AAAGATGGCCGCTTCCCGGCCCTGCTGCAGGGAGCTCAAAATGGAGGACGCGGCGCTCGGGAGAGCGGGC
GGGTGAGTCACCCACACAAAGGAAAAGGGCCTTTCCGTCCTCAGCCGTCGCTTCATGTGACTCCACGGAG
TACCGGGCGCCGTCCAGGCACCTCGATTAGTTCTCGAGCTTTTGGAGTACGTCGTCTTTAGGTTGGGGGG
AGGGGTTTTATGCGATGGAGTTTCCCCACACTGAGTGGGTGGAGACTGAAGTTAGGCCAGCTTGGCACTT
GATGTAATTCTCCTTGGAATTTGCCCTTTTTGAGTTTGGATCTTGGTTCATTCTCAAGCCTCAGACAGTG
GTTCAAAGTTTTTTTCTTCCATTTCAGGTGTCGTGAGAAGGGCGAATTCGACCCAAGTTTGTACAAAAAA
GCAGGCTCGCCACCATGGTGAGCAAGGGCGAGGAGCTGTTCACCGGGGTGGTGCCCATCCTGGTCGAGCT
GGACGGCGACGTAAACGGCCACAAGTTCAGCGTGAGGGGCGAGGGCGAGGGCGATGCCACCAACGGCAAG
CTGACCCTGAAGTTCATCTGCACCACCGGCAAGCTGCCCGTGCCCTGGCCCACCCTCGTGACCACCCTGA
GCCACGGCGTGCAGTGCTTCGCCCGCTACCCCGACCACATGAAGCAGCACGACTTCTTCAAGTCCGCCAT
GCCCGAAGGCTACGTCCAGGAGCGCACCATCTTCTTCAAGGACGACGGCACCTACAAGACCCGCGCCGAG
GTGAAGTTCGAGGGCGACACCCTAGTGAACCGCATCGAGCTGAAGGGCGTCGACTTCAAGGAGGACGGCA
ACATCCTGGGGCACAAGCTGGAGTACAACTTCAACAGCCACAACATCTATATCATGGCCGTCAAGCAGAA
GAACGGCATCAAGGTGAACTTCAAGATCCGCCACAACGTGGAGGACGGCAGCGTGCAGCTCGCCGACCAC
TACCAGCAGAACACCCCCATCGGCGACGGCCCCGTGCTGCTGCCCGACAGCCACTACCTGAGCACCCAGT
CCGTGCTGAGCAAAGACCCCAACGAGAAGCGCGATCACATGGTCCTGCTGGAGTTCCGCACCGCCGCCGG
GATCACTCTCGGCATGGACGAGCTGTACAAGTAATACCACCCAGCTTTCTTGTACAAAGTGGTACGCGTG
AATTCACTCCTCAGGTGCAGGCTGCCTATCAGAAGGTGGTGGCTGGTGTGGCCAATGCCCTGGCTCACAA
ATACCACTGAGATCTTTTTCCCTCTGCCAAAAATTATGGGGACATCATGAAGCCCCTTGAGCATCTGACT
TCTGGCTAATAAAGGAAATTTATTTTCATTGCAATAGTGTGTTGGAATTTTTTGTGTCTCTCACTCGGAA
GGACATATGGGAGGGCAAATCATTTAAAACATCAGAATGAGTATTTGGTTTAGAGTTTGGCAACATATGC
CCATATGCTGGCTGCCATGAACAAAGGTTGGCTATAAAGAGGTCATCAGTATATGAAACAGCCCCCTGCT
GTCCATTCCTTATTCCATAGAAAAGCCTTGACTTGAGGTTAGATTTTTTTTATATTTTGTTTTGTGTTAT
TTTTTTCTTTAACATCCCTAAAATTTTCCTTACATGTTTTACTAGCCAGATTTTTCCTCCTCTCCTGACT
ACTCCCAGTCATAGCTGTCCCTCTTCTCTTATGGAGATCCCTCGACCTGCAGCCCAAGCTTGGCGTAATC
ATGGTCATAGCTGTTTCCTGTGTGAAATTGTTATCCGCTCACAATTCCACACAACATACGAGCCGGAAGC
ATAAAGTGTAAAGCCTGGGGTGCCTAATGAGTGAGCTAACTCACATTAATTGCGTTGCGCTCACTGCCCG
CTTTCCAGTCGGGAAACCTGTCGTGCCAGCGGATCGACAGTACTAAGCTTGGTCTAATACCCAATCTCTC
GTCTTATCCAGATGTTTTATACGCCTCTGGCCCGTGTCTCAAAATCTCTGATGTTACATTGCACAAGATA
AAATAATATCATCATGAACAATAAAACTGTCTGCTTACATAAACAGTAATACAAGGGGTGTTATGAGCCA
TATTCAACGGGAAACGTCGAGGCCGCGATTAAATTCCAACATGGATGCTGATTTATATGGGTATAAATGG
GCTCGCGATAATGTCGGGCAATCAGGTGCGACAATCTATCGCTTGTATGGGAAGCCCGATGCGCCAGAGT
TGTTTCTGAAACATGGCAAAGGTAGCGTTGCCAATGATGTTACAGATGAGATGGTCAGACTAAACTGGCT
GACGGAATTTATGCCTCTTCCGACCATCAAGCATTTTATCCGTACTCCTGATGATGCATGGTTACTCACC
ACTGCGATCCCCGGAAAAACAGCATTCCAGGTATTAGAAGAATATCCTGATTCAGGTGAAAATATTGTTG
ATGCGCTGGCAGTGTTCCTGCGCCGGTTGCATTCGATTCCTGTTTGTAATTGTCCTTTTAACAGCGATCG
CGTATTTCGTCTCGCTCAGGCGCAATCACGAATGAATAACGGTTTGGTTGATGCGAGTGATTTTGATGAC
GAGCGTAATGGCTGGCCTGTTGAACAAGTCTGGAAAGAAATGCATAAACTTTTGCCATTCTCACCGGATT
CAGTCGTCACTCATGGTGATTTCTCACTTGATAACCTTATTTTTGACGAGGGGAAATTAATAGGTTGTAT
TGATGTTGGACGAGTCGGAATCGCAGACCGATACCAGGATCTTGCCATCCTATGGAACTGCCTCGGTGAG
TTTTCTCCTTCATTACAGAAACGGCTTTTTCAAAAATATGGTATTGATAATCCTGATATGAATAAATTGC
AGTTTCATTTGATGCTCGATGAGTTTTTCTAATCAGAATTGGTTAATTGGTTGTAACACTGGCAGAGCAT
TACGCTGACTTGACGGGACGGCGCAAGCTCATGACCAAAATCCCTTAACGTGAGTTACGCGTCGTTCCAC
TGAGCGTCAGAGGTATCACTAGTATTACAGAGGTAAGTTATAACAGTCGCCTAACCC
Features (pLannotate 1.2.2; 28 found; start..end, strand, type, name):
     87..675     -  rep_origin     ori: high-copy-number ColE1/pMB1/pBR322/pUC origin of replication
    846..1706    -  CDS            AmpR: β-lactamase; bla; confers resistance to ampicillin, carbenicillin, and related antibiotics
   1707..1778    -  promoter       AmpR promoter: bla
   1857..2456    +  CDS            PuroR: puromycin N-acetyltransferase; pac from Streptomyces alboniger; confers resistance to puromycin
   2461..2541    +  CDS            HBB (fragment): HBB_PONPY - Experimental evidence at transcript level: Swiss-Prot protein existence level 2. Involved in oxygen transport from the lung to the various peripheral tissues. From Pongo pygmaeus (Bornean orangutan).
   2612..2667    +  polyA_signal   β-globin poly(A) signal: rabbit β-globin polyadenylation signal (Gil and Proudfoot, 1987)
   3646..3666    +  protein_bind   attB4: mutant version of attB; core recombination site for the Gateway® BP reaction BP Clonase™
   3734..3945    +  promoter       EF-1α core promoter: core promoter for human elongation factor EF-1α
   3946..4884    +  intron         EF-1α intron A: intron upstream of the start codon of human EF-1α
   4911..4931    +  protein_bind   attB1: mutant version of attB; core recombination site for the Gateway® BP reaction BP Clonase™
   4951..5646    +  CDS            mKate2: mKate2 is a basic (constitutively fluorescent) red fluorescent protein published in 2009, derived from Entacmaea quadricolor. It is reported to be a rapidly-maturing monomer with moderate acid sensitivity.
   5666..5690    -  protein_bind   attB2: mutant version of attB; recombination site for the Gateway® BP reaction BP Clonase™
   5838..5912    +  CDS            HBB (fragment): HBB_PONPY - Experimental evidence at transcript level: Swiss-Prot protein existence level 2. Involved in oxygen transport from the lung to the various peripheral tissues. From Pongo pygmaeus (Bornean orangutan).
   5983..6038    +  polyA_signal   β-globin poly(A) signal: rabbit β-globin polyadenylation signal (Gil and Proudfoot, 1987)
   6422..6447    +  misc_feature   SA: splice acceptor site
   7119..7139    +  protein_bind   attB4: mutant version of attB; core recombination site for the Gateway® BP reaction BP Clonase™
   7207..7418    +  promoter       EF-1α core promoter: core promoter for human elongation factor EF-1α
   7419..8357    +  intron         EF-1α intron A: intron upstream of the start codon of human EF-1α
   8384..8404    +  protein_bind   attB1: mutant version of attB; core recombination site for the Gateway® BP reaction BP Clonase™
   8415..9131    +  CDS            EBFP2: EBFP2 is a basic (constitutively fluorescent) blue fluorescent protein published in 2007, derived from Aequorea victoria. It is reported to be a rapidly-maturing monomer with moderate acid sensitivity.
   9139..9163    -  protein_bind   attB2: mutant version of attB; recombination site for the Gateway® BP reaction BP Clonase™
   9167..9247    +  CDS            HBB (fragment): HBB_PONPY - Experimental evidence at transcript level: Swiss-Prot protein existence level 2. Involved in oxygen transport from the lung to the various peripheral tissues. From Pongo pygmaeus (Bornean orangutan).
   9318..9373    +  polyA_signal   β-globin poly(A) signal: rabbit β-globin polyadenylation signal (Gil and Proudfoot, 1987)
   9756..9778    -  protein_bind   lac operator (fragment): The lac repressor binds to the lac operator to inhibit transcription in E. coli. This inhibition can be relieved by adding lactose or isopropyl-β-D-thiogalactopyranoside (IPTG). lac repressor encoded by lacI
   9782..9812    -  promoter       lac promoter: promoter for the E. coli lac operon
   9827..9848    -  protein_bind   CAP binding site: CAP binding activates transcription in the presence of cAMP. E. coli catabolite activator protein
   9861..9900    -  CDS            lacI (fragment): lac repressor; lacI; The lac repressor binds to the lac operator to inhibit transcription in E. coli. This inhibition can be relieved by adding lactose or isopropyl-β-D-thiogalactopyranoside (IPTG).
  10073..10882   +  CDS            KanR: aminoglycoside phosphotransferase; aph(3')-Ia; confers resistance to kanamycin in bacteria or G418 (Geneticin®) in eukaryotes
