[The description below was written by a language model from this plasmid's Addgene catalogue record and pLannotate feature annotations shown in this document.]
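Description:
LSB-hsa-miR-145-5p is a mammalian expression plasmid built on the Low Sensor Backbone (LSB) and designed as a two-colour fluorescent sensor of microRNA activity. It replicates in E. coli from a high-copy ColE1/pUC-type origin and carries both AmpR (β-lactamase) and KanR (aminoglycoside phosphotransferase), matching the recorded dual ampicillin and kanamycin selection. A PuroR (puromycin N-acetyltransferase) coding sequence followed by a rabbit β-globin poly(A) signal allows puromycin selection in mammalian cells, although the feature table does not annotate a promoter directly upstream of it.

The payload consists of two parallel transcription units with the same architecture: a human EF-1α core promoter with intron A, a fluorescent protein coding sequence flanked by Gateway attB1 and attB2 sites (with an attB4 site upstream of each promoter), and a rabbit β-globin poly(A) signal. One unit expresses the red protein mKate2 and, per the record, has a target site for human miR-145-5p in its 3' UTR; this site is not itself annotated in the feature table, but presumably lies in the gap between attB2 and the β-globin sequences. The other unit expresses the blue protein EBFP2 without the target and serves as an internal reference. When miR-145-5p is active in transfected cells, mKate2 output is repressed while EBFP2 is unaffected, so the red-to-blue ratio reports miRNA activity independently of the plasmid dose each cell receives.

The depositor notes that the repeated poly(A) elements make the plasmid inherently unstable. There are also small discrepancies between the deposited sequence and the physical plasmid, including 10 bp insertions flanking the puromycin coding region that do not impair selection.
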