Addgene plasmid #103246: LSB-hsa-miR-145-5p
Purpose: Used to sense miRNA activity using fluorescence based tools. hsa-miR-145-5p target in 3' UTR of of mKate. miRNA activity can be measured by the repression of mKate2 relative to EBFP2 fluorescent proteins . Plasmid is inherently unstable; please see Depositor Comments
Depositing lab: Ron Weiss. Depositing organization: Massachusetts Institute of Technology. Publication: A mixed antagonistic/synergistic miRNA repression model enables accurate predictions of multi-input miRNA sensor activity. Gam JJ, Babb J, Weiss R. Nat Commun. 2018 Jun 22;9(1):2430. doi: 10.1038/s41467-018-04575-0. PubMed 29934631.
Backbone
  Vector backbone: Low Sensor Backbone (LSB)
  Vector type: Mammalian Expression, Synthetic Biology
Growth in bacteria
  Bacterial resistance: Ampicillin and Kanamycin, 100 & 50 μg/mL
  Growth temperature: 30°C
  Growth strain: NEB Stable
  Copy number: High Copy
Gene/Insert
  Gene/Insert name: hsa-miR-145-5p target
  Species: H. sapiens (human)
  Entrez Gene: MIR145 (a.k.a. MIRN145, miR-145, miRNA145)
  Promoter: EF-1a
  Cloning method: Gibson Cloning
Terms and licenses: Academic/Nonprofit Terms; Industry Terms: Not Available to Industry
Depositor comments: Please note that this plasmid is inherently unstable due to a repeating poly A element. We recommend performing a diagnostic digest on multiple colonies upon receipt. The depositors would like to note the presence of several discrepancies between the depositor sequence and physical plasmid sequence. In particular, the sequences upstream and downstream of the puromycin coding region have 10 bp insertions which do not affect the ability to perform puromycin selection. The sequences for those regions within the physical plasmids are as follows: Upstream of Puro: GAATTCGACCGCCTGTCTCAAGGTGCCACC; Downstream of Puro: GCTTTGAGACTACGCGTGAATTCACTCCTC.
How to cite: LSB-hsa-miR-145-5p was a gift from Ron Weiss (Addgene plasmid # 103246 ; http://n2t.net/addgene:103246 ; RRID:Addgene_103246)
