>Addgene plasmid #103246 | LSB-hsa-miR-145-5p | depositor partial sequence | sequence record 195542 | hsa-miR-145-5p target
AGGGATTCCTGGGAAAACTGGAC
