>Addgene plasmid #103246 | LSB-hsa-miR-145-5p | addgene partial sequence | sequence record 236982 | mKate2-F 5'-ACCCGCTAAGAACCTCAAGA-3'
CAAGGAGGCCGACAAAGAGACATACGTCGAGCAGCACGAGGTGGCTGTGGCCAGATACTGCGACCTCCCT
AGCAAACTGGGGCACAAACTTAATTGAGAATTCTACCACCCAGCTTTCTTGTACAAAGTGGTACGTCTCA
AGACCAGAGGTCTCTGCTTACCGATCAAGGGATTCCTGGGAAAACTGGACAGGGATTCCTGGGAAAACTG
GACAGGGATTCCTGGGAAAACTGGACAGGGATTCCTGGGAAAACTGGACCAACCAGAAGAGACCTGTGCT
TCACTCCTCAGGTGCAGGCTGCCTATCAGAAGGTGGTGGCTGGTGTGGCCAATGCCCTGGCTCACAAATA
CCACTGAGATCTTTTTCCCTCTGCCAAAAATTATGGGGACATCATGAAGCCCCTTGAGCATCTGACTTCT
GGCTAATAAAGGAAATTTATTTTCATTGCAATAGTGTGTTGGAATTTTTTGTGTCTCTCACTCGGAAGGA
CATATGGGAGGGCAAATCATTTAAAACATCAGAATGAGTATTTGGTTTAGAGTTTGGCAACATATGCCCA
TATGCTGGCTGCCATGAACAAAGGTTGGCTATAAAGAGGTCATCAGTATATGAAACAGCCCCCTGCTGTC
CATTCCTTATTCCATAGAAAAGCCTTGACTTGAGGTTAGATTTTTTTTATATTTTGTTTTGTGTTATTTT
TTTCTTTAACATCCCTAAAATTTT
